Addgene plasmid #71987: Ntng1.d-AP-His
Purpose: Expresses the extracellular region of the Netrin G1, isoform d protein (truncated immediately upstream of propeptide cleavage and GPI-attachement site), C-terminally fused to alkaline phosphatase + 6X histidine tag.
Depositing lab: Woj Wojtowicz. Depositing organization: University of California, Berkeley. Publication: An extracellular biochemical screen reveals that FLRTs and Unc5s mediate neuronal subtype recognition in the retina. Visser JJ, Cheng Y, Perry SC, Chastain AB, Parsa B, Masri SS, Ray TA, Kay JN, Wojtowicz WM. Elife. 2015 Dec 3;4. pii: e08149. doi: 10.7554/eLife.08149. PubMed 26633812.
Backbone
  Vector backbone: pCMVi-SV40ori
  Vector type: Mammalian Expression
Growth in bacteria
  Bacterial resistance: Ampicillin, 100 μg/mL
  Growth temperature: 37°C
  Growth strain: DH5alpha
  Copy number: High Copy
Gene/Insert
  Gene/Insert name: Ntng1.d (alt names: Netrin G1, isoform d; Lmnt1; NCBI gene ID 80883; Reference sequence NM_001163350.1)
  Species: M. musculus (mouse)
  Insert size (bp): 1323
  Entrez Gene: Ntng1 (a.k.a. A930010C08Rik, AI853992, Lmnt1)
  Promoter: CMV
  Tag / fusion protein: AP-His (C terminal on backbone)
  Cloning method: Restriction Enzyme; 5′ cloning site NotI (not destroyed); 3′ cloning site SpeI (not destroyed)
  Sequencing primers: 5′ GTCAGAGGTAACTCCCGTTGC; 3′ GAGGTTCTTGGCGGCTGTC
Terms and licenses: Academic/Nonprofit Terms; Industry Terms: Not Available to Industry
How to cite: Ntng1.d-AP-His was a gift from Woj Wojtowicz (Addgene plasmid # 71987 ; http://n2t.net/addgene:71987 ; RRID:Addgene_71987)
