[The description below was written by a language model from this plasmid's Addgene catalogue record and pLannotate feature annotations shown in this document.]
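Description:
Ntng1.d-AP-His is a mammalian expression plasmid built on the pCMVi-SV40ori backbone for producing a secreted, tagged form of the mouse Netrin G1 isoform d ectodomain. It is propagated in E. coli as a high-copy plasmid through a ColE1/pUC-type origin and selected with ampicillin via the β-lactamase gene. The backbone also carries an f1 phage origin and small remnants of rop, bom and lacZα that are annotated only as fragments. An SV40 enhancer/early promoter region is present as well. It contains the SV40 origin implied by the backbone name, which allows episomal amplification in cells that express large T antigen.

The expression cassette is driven by the human CMV immediate early enhancer and promoter followed by CMV intron A, an arrangement that generally boosts transcript processing and expression in mammalian cells. Downstream, the Ntng1 fragment (cloned between NotI and SpeI sites) encodes the extracellular region, truncated just upstream of the propeptide cleavage and GPI-attachment site so that the protein is not tethered to the membrane. It is fused in frame at its C terminus to human placental alkaline phosphatase and, according to the catalogue entry, a 6X histidine tag, which the feature table does not annotate separately. An SV40 polyadenylation signal ends the transcript.

The alkaline phosphatase moiety provides an enzymatic readout for detecting binding, and the His tag permits capture or purification. The associated publication describes an extracellular biochemical screen for receptor–ligand interactions among neuronal cell-surface proteins in the retina, which is consistent with use of this fusion as a soluble binding reagent in such assays.
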