Features (pLannotate 1.2.2; 14 found; start..end, strand, type, name):
     25..408     +  enhancer       CMV enhancer: human cytomegalovirus immediate early enhancer
    410..609     +  promoter       CMV promoter: human cytomegalovirus (CMV) immediate early promoter
    748..1573    +  intron         CMV intron A: human cytomegalovirus intron A (Chapman et al., 1991)
   1610..2950    +  CDS            Ntng1 (fragment): NTNG1_MOUSE - Also known as Kiaa0976, Lmnt1. Experimental evidence at protein level: Swiss-Prot protein existence level 1. Involved in controlling patterning and neuronal circuit formation at the laminar, cellular, subcellular and synaptic levels. Promotes neurite outgrowth of both axons and dendrites. From Mus musculus (Mouse).
   2951..4402    +  CDS            SEAP: secreted alkaline phosphatase from human placenta The natural enzyme has a C-terminal transmembrane sequence that is replaced by a GPI anchor.
   4461..4582    +  polyA_signal   SV40 poly(A) signal: SV40 polyadenylation signal
   4791..5379    -  rep_origin     ori: high-copy-number ColE1/pMB1/pBR322/pUC origin of replication
   5550..6410    -  CDS            AmpR: β-lactamase; bla; confers resistance to ampicillin, carbenicillin, and related antibiotics
   6411..6515    -  promoter       AmpR promoter: bla
   6610..6645    +  CDS            rop (fragment): Rop protein, which maintains plasmids at low copy number; rop
   6668..6998    +  promoter       SV40 promoter: SV40 enhancer and early promoter
   7121..7220    +  misc_feature   bom (fragment): basis of mobility region from pBR322
   7248..7676    -  rep_origin     f1 ori (sequence partly withheld): f1 bacteriophage origin of replication; arrow indicates direction of (+) strand synthesis
   7680..7837    -  CDS            lacZα (fragment): LacZα fragment of β-galactosidase; lacZ fragment
>Addgene plasmid #71987 | Ntng1.d-AP-His | depositor full sequence | sequence record 131173 | Full Sequence
GTCGAGGTCTCGACGGTATCGATTGACATTGATTATTGACTAGCTAGTTATTAATAGTAATCAATTACGG
GGTCATTAGTTCATAGCCCATATATGGAGTTCCGCGTTACATAACTTACGGTAAATGGCCCGCCTGGCTG
ACCGCCCAACGACCCCCGCCCATTGACGTCAATAATGACGTATGTTCCCATAGTAACGCCAATAGGGACT
TTCCATTGACGTCAATGGGTGGAGTATTTACGGTAAACTGCCCACTTGGCAGTACATCAAGTGTATCATA
TGCCAAGTCCGCCCCCTATTGACGTCAATGACGGTAAATGGCCCGCCTGGCATTATGCCCAGTACATGAC
CTTACGGGACTTTCCTACTTGGCAGTACATCTACGTATTAGTCATCGCTATTACCATGGTGATGCGGTTT
TGGCAGTACACCAATGGGCGTGGATAGCGGTTTGACTCACGGGGATTTCCAAGTCTCCACCCCATTGACG
TCAATGGGAGTTTGTTTTGGCACCAAAATCAACGGGACTTTCCAAAATGTCGTAATAACCCCGCCCCGTT
GACGCAAATGGGCGGTAGGCGTGTACGGTGGGAGGTCTATATAAGCAGAGCTCGTTTAGTGAACCGTCAG
ATCGCCTGGAGACGCCATCCACGCTGTTTTGACCTCCATAGAAGACACCGGGACCGATCCAGCCTCCGCG
GCCGGGAACGGTGCATTGGAACGCGGATTCCCCGTGCCAAGAGTGACGTAAGTACCGCCTATAGACTCTA
TAGGCACACCCCTTTGGCTCTTATGCATGCTATACTGTTTTTGGCTTGGGGCCTATACACCCCCGCTTCC
ATATGCTATAGGTGATGGTATAGCTTAGCCTATAGGTGTGGGTTATTGACCATTATTGACCACTCCCCTA
TTGGTGACGATACTTTCCATTACTAATCCATAACATGGCTCTTTGCCACAACTATCTCTATTGGCTATAT
GCCAATACTCTGTCCTTCAGAGACTGACACGGACTCTGTATTTTTACAGGATGGGGTCCCATTTATTATT
TACAAATTCACATATACAACAACGCCGTCCCCCGTGCCCGCAGTTTTTATTAAACATAGCGTGGGATCTC
CACGCGAATCTCGGGTACGTGTTCCGGACATGGGCTCTTCTCCGGTAGCGGCGGAGCTTCCACATCCGAG
CCCTGGTCCCATGCCTCCAGCGGCTCATGGTCGCTCGGCAGCTCCTTGCTCCTAACAGTGGAGGCCAGAC
TTAGGCACAGCACAATGCCCACCACCACCAGTGTGCCGCACAAGGCCGTGGCGGTAGGGTATGTGTCTGA
AAATGAGCTCGGAGATTGGGCTCGCACCGCTGACGCAGATGGAAGACTTAAGGCAGCGGCAGAAGAAGAT
GCAGGCAGCTGAGTTGTTGTATTCTGATAAGAGTCAGAGGTAACTCCCGTTGCGGTGCTGTTAACGGTGG
AGGGCAGTGTAGTCTGAGCAGTACTCGTTGCTGCCGCGCGCGCCACCAGACATAATAGCTGACAGACTAA
CAGACTGTTCCTTTCCATGGGTCTTTTCTGCAGAAGCTTGAATTCTCGAGGATCCGCGGCCGCGCCACCA
TGTATTTGTCAAGATTCCTGTCGATCCATGCCCTGTGGGTGACAGTGTCCTCTGTGATGCAGCCCTACCT
TTTCGTGTGGGGACATTATGATGTATGTAAGAGCCTGATTTACACAGAAGAAGGCAAAGTTTGGGATTAC
ACAGCCTGCCAGCCGGAATCCACGGACATGACCAAGTATCTGAAAGTGAAACTGGACCCTCCGGATATTA
CCTGTGGAGACCCTCCAGAGTCCTTCTGTGCAATGGGCAACCCTTACATGTGCAATAATGAGTGTGATGC
GAGTACCCCTGAACTGGCACACCCTCCTGAGCTGATGTTTGATTTTGAAGGAAGACATCCCTCCACATTT
TGGCAGTCTGCTACTTGGAAGGAGTACCCCAAACCTCTCCAGGTTAACATCACTCTGTCTTGGAGCAAAA
CCATTGAACTCACAGACAACATAGTTATTACCTTTGAATCGGGGCGTCCAGACCAAATGATCCTAGAGAA
ATCTCTCGACTACGGACGAACATGGCAGCCCTATCAGTATTATGCCACAGACTGCCTCCATGCATTCCAC
ATGGACCCGAAATCCGTGAAGGATTTATCTCAGCACACGGTCTTGGAAATCATTTGCACGGAAGAGTACT
CCACTGGGTACTCCACGAATAGCAAAATAATCCACTTCGAGATCAAAGACAGGTTTGCGTTTTTCGCTGG
ACCTCGGCTACGAAATATGGCTTCCCTCTATGGACAGCTGGATACAACCAAGAAACTCAGAGATTTCTTC
ACTGTCACAGACCTGAGGATCAGGCTGTTGAGACCCGCCGTTGGGGAAATATTTGTAGATGAACTACATT
TGGCACGTTACTTTTATGCGATCTCAGACATAAAGGTGCGAGGAAGGTGCAAGTGCAACCTGCATGCCAC
TTCGTGTTTGTATGACAACAGCAAACTGACATGTGAATGTGAGCACAACACTACAGGTCCCGACTGTGGG
AAATGCAAGAAGAACTACCAGGGCCGACCTTGGAGCCCCGGCTCATACCTCCCCATCCCCAAAGGCACCG
CAAACACCTGTATCCCCAGCATTTCCAGTATCGGTACTCCTCCAAAGTTTAATAGGATATGGCCGAATAT
TTCTTCCCTTGAGGTTTCTAACCCAAAACAAGTTGCTCCCAAATTAGCTTTGTCAACAGTTTCTTCTGTT
CAAGTTGCAAACCACAAGCGAGCTAATGTCTGCGACAATGAGCTCCTGCACTGCCAGAATGGAGGGACCT
GCCAGAACAATGTGCGCTGCGCGTGCCCAGACGCCTACACCGGCATCCTCTGTGAGAAGCTAACTAGTGG
ATCTTCCGGAATCATCCCAGTTGAGGAGGAGAACCCGGACTTCTGGAACCGCGAGGCAGCCGAGGCCCTG
GGTGCCGCCAAGAAGCTGCAGCCTGCACAGACAGCCGCCAAGAACCTCATCATCTTCCTGGGCGATGGGA
TGGGGGTGTCTACGGTGACAGCTGCCAGGATCCTAAAAGGGCAGAAGAAGGACAAACTGGGGCCTGAGAT
ACCCCTGGCCATGGACCGCTTCCCATATGTGGCTCTGTCCAAGACATACAATGTAGACAAACATGTGCCA
GACAGTGGAGCCACAGCCACGGCCTACCTGTGCGGGGTCAAGGGCAACTTCCAGACCATTGGCTTGAGTG
CAGCCGCCCGCTTTAACCAGTGCAACACGACACGCGGCAACGAGGTCATCTCCGTGATGAATCGGGCCAA
GAAAGCAGGGAAGTCAGTGGGAGTGGTAACCACCACACGAGTGCAGCACGCCTCGCCAGCCGGCACCTAC
GCCCACACGGTGAACCGCAACTGGTACTCGGACGCCGACGTGCCTGCCTCGGCCCGCCAGGAGGGGTGCC
AGGACATCGCTACGCAGCTCATCTCCAACATGGACATTGACGTGATCCTAGGTGGAGGCCGAAAGTACAT
GTTTCGCATGGGAACCCCAGACCCTGAGTACCCAGATGACTACAGCCAAGGTGGGACCAGGCTGGACGGG
AAGAATCTGGTGCAGGAATGGCTGGCGAAGCGCCAGGGTGCCCGGTATGTGTGGAACCGCACTGAGCTCA
TGCAGGCTTCCCTGGACCCGTCTGTGACCCATCTCATGGGTCTCTTTGAGCCTGGAGACATGAAATACGA
GATCCACCGAGACTCCACACTGGACCCCTCCCTGATGGAGATGACAGAGGCTGCCCTGCGCCTGCTGAGC
AGGAACCCCCGCGGCTTCTTCCTCTTCGTGGAGGGTGGTCGCATCGACCATGGTCATCATGAAAGCAGGG
CTTACCGGGCACTGACTGAGACGATCATGTTCGACGACGCCATTGAGAGGGCGGGCCAGCTCACCAGCGA
GGAGGACACGCTGAGCCTCGTCACTGCCGACCACTCCCACGTCTTCTCCTTCGGAGGCTACCCCCTGCGA
GGGAGCTCCATCTTCGGGCTGGCCCCTGGCAAGGCCCGGGACAGGAAGGCCTACACGGTCCTCCTATACG
GAAACGGTCCAGGCTATGTGCTCAAGGACGGCGCCCGGCCGGATGTTACCGAGAGCGAGAGCGGGAGCCC
CGAGTATCGGCAGCAGTCAGCAGTGCCCCTGGACGAAGAGACCCACGCAGGCGAGGACGTGGCGGTGTTC
GCGCGCGGCCCGCAGGCGCACCTGGTTCACGGCGTGCAGGAGCAGACCTTCATAGCGCACGTCATGGCCT
TCGCCGCCTGCCTGGAGCCCTACACCGCCTGCGACCTGGCGCCCCCCGCCGGCACCACCGACGCCGCGCA
CCCGGGTCATCATCACCATCACCATTAATCTAGAGATCTTATTAAAGCAGAACTTGTTTATTGCAGCTTA
TAATGGTTACAAATAAAGCAATAGCATCACAAATTTCACAAATAAAGCATTTTTTTCACTGCATTCTAGT
TGTGGTTTGTCCAAACTCATCAATGTATCTTATCATGTCTGGTCGACTCTAGCTAGACTCTTCCGCTTCC
TCGCTCACTGACTCGCTGCGCTCGGTCGTTCGGCTGCGGCGAGCGGTATCAGCTCACTCAAAGGCGGTAA
TACGGTTATCCACAGAATCAGGGGATAACGCAGGAAAGAACATGTGAGCAAAAGGCCAGCAAAAGGCCAG
GAACCGTAAAAAGGCCGCGTTGCTGGCGTTTTTCCATAGGCTCCGCCCCCCTGACGAGCATCACAAAAAT
CGACGCTCAAGTCAGAGGTGGCGAAACCCGACAGGACTATAAAGATACCAGGCGTTTCCCCCTGGAAGCT
CCCTCGTGCGCTCTCCTGTTCCGACCCTGCCGCTTACCGGATACCTGTCCGCCTTTCTCCCTTCGGGAAG
CGTGGCGCTTTCTCATAGCTCACGCTGTAGGTATCTCAGTTCGGTGTAGGTCGTTCGCTCCAAGCTGGGC
TGTGTGCACGAACCCCCCGTTCAGCCCGACCGCTGCGCCTTATCCGGTAACTATCGTCTTGAGTCCAACC
CGGTAAGACACGACTTATCGCCACTGGCAGCAGCCACTGGTAACAGGATTAGCAGAGCGAGGTATGTAGG
CGGTGCTACAGAGTTCTTGAAGTGGTGGCCTAACTACGGCTACACTAGAAGAACAGTATTTGGTATCTGC
GCTCTGCTGAAGCCAGTTACCTTCGGAAAAAGAGTTGGTAGCTCTTGATCCGGCAAACAAACCACCGCTG
GTAGCGGTGGTTTTTTTGTTTGCAAGCAGCAGATTACGCGCAGAAAAAAAGGATCTCAAGAAGATCCTTT
GATCTTTTCTACGGGGTCTGACGCTCAGTGGAACGAAAACTCACGTTAAGGGATTTTGGTCATGAGATTA
TCAAAAAGGATCTTCACCTAGATCCTTTTAAATTAAAAATGAAGTTTTAAATCAATCTAAAGTATATATG
AGTAAACTTGGTCTGACAGTTACCAATGCTTAATCAGTGAGGCACCTATCTCAGCGATCTGTCTATTTCG
TTCATCCATAGTTGCCTGACTCCCCGTCGTGTAGATAACTACGATACGGGAGGGCTTACCATCTGGCCCC
AGTGCTGCAATGATACCGCGAGACCCACGCTCACCGGCTCCAGATTTATCAGCAATAAACCAGCCAGCCG
GAAGGGCCGAGCGCAGAAGTGGTCCTGCAACTTTATCCGCCTCCATCCAGTCTATTAATTGTTGCCGGGA
AGCTAGAGTAAGTAGTTCGCCAGTTAATAGTTTGCGCAACGTTGTTGCCATTGCTACAGGCATCGTGGTG
TCACGCTCGTCGTTTGGTATGGCTTCATTCAGCTCCGGTTCCCAACGATCAAGGCGAGTTACATGATCCC
CCATGTTGTGCAAAAAAGCGGTTAGCTCCTTCGGTCCTCCGATCGTTGTCAGAAGTAAGTTGGCCGCAGT
GTTATCACTCATGGTTATGGCAGCACTGCATAATTCTCTTACTGTCATGCCATCCGTAAGATGCTTTTCT
GTGACTGGTGAGTACTCAACCAAGTCATTCTGAGAATAGTGTATGCGGCGACCGAGTTGCTCTTGCCCGG
CGTCAATACGGGATAATACCGCGCCACATAGCAGAACTTTAAAAGTGCTCATCATTGGAAAACGTTCTTC
GGGGCGAAAACTCTCAAGGATCTTACCGCTGTTGAGATCCAGTTCGATGTAACCCACTCGTGCACCCAAC
TGATCTTCAGCATCTTTTACTTTCACCAGCGTTTCTGGGTGAGCAAAAACAGGAAGGCAAAATGCCGCAA
AAAAGGGAATAAGGGCGACACGGAAATGTTGAATACTCATACTCTTCCTTTTTCAATATTATTGAAGCAT
TTATCAGGGTTATTGTCTCATGAGCGGATACATATTTGAATGTATTTAGAAAAATAAACAAATAGGGGTT
CCGCGCACATTTCCCCGAAAAGTGCCACCTGACGTCTAAGAAACCATTATTATCATGACATTAACCTATA
AAAATAGGCGTATCACGAGGCCCTTTCGTCTCGCGCGTTTCGGTGATGACGGTGAAAACCTCTGACACAT
GCAGCTCCCGGAGGAATGTGTGTCAGTTAGGGTGTGGAAAGTCCCCAGGCTCCCCAGGCAGGCAGAAGTA
TGCAAAGCATGCATCTCAATTAGTCAGCAACCAGGTGTGGAAAGTCCCCAGGCTCCCCAGCAGGCAGAAG
TATGCAAAGCATGCATCTCAATTAGTCAGCAACCATAGTCCCGCCCCTAACTCCGCCCATCCCGCCCCTA
ACTCCGCCCAGTTCCGCCCATTCTCCGCCCCATGGCTGACTAATTTTTTTTATTTATGCAGAGGCCGAGG
CCGCCTCTGCCTCTGAGCTATTCCAGAAGTAGTGAGGAGGCTTTTTTGGAGGCCTAGGCTTTTGCAAAAA
GCTCCCGGGAGCTTGTATATCCATTTTCGTCCCGGAGACGGTCACAGCTTGTCTGTAAGCGGATGCCGGG
AGCAGACAAGCCCGTCAGGGCGCGTCAGCGGGTGTTGGCGGGTGTCGGGGCTGGCTTAACTATGCGGCAT
CAGAGCAGATTGTACTGAGAGTGCACCATATGCGGTGTGAAATACCGCACAGATGCGTAAGGAGAAAATA
CCGCATCAGGAAATTGTAAGCGTTAATATTTTGTTAAAATTCGCGTTAAATTTTTGTTAAATCAGCTCAT
TTTTTAACCAATAGGCCGAAATCGGCAAAATCCCTTATAAATCAAAAGAATAGACCGAGATAGGGT
[37 nt withheld, positions 7347-7383]
AAAGAACGTGGACTCCAACGTCAAAGG
[49 nt withheld, positions 7411-7459]
T
[91 nt withheld, positions 7461-7551]
G
[124 nt withheld, positions 7553-7676]
CCATTCGCCATTCAGGCTGCGCAACTGTTGGGAAGGGCGATCGGTGCGGGCCTCTTCGCTATTACGCCAG
CTGGCGAAAGGGGGATGTGCTGCAAGGCGATTAAGTTGGGTAACGCCAGGGTTTTCCCAGTCACGACGTT
GTAAAACGACGGCCAGTGAATT
