>Addgene plasmid #71987 | Ntng1.d-AP-His | addgene partial sequence | sequence record 135186 | pMRB101-F 5'-aagatgcaggcagctgagtt-3'
CGTTGCGGTGCTGTTAACGGTGGAGGGCAGTGTAGTCTGAGCAGTACTCGTTGCTGCCGCGCGCGCCACC
AGACATAATAGCTGACAGACTAACAGACTGTTCCTTTCCATGGGTCTTTTCTGCAGAAGCTTGAATTCTC
GAGGATCCGCGGCCGCGCCACCATGTATTTGTCAAGATTCCTGTCGATCCATGCCCTGTGGGTGACAGTG
TCCTCTGTGATGCAGCCCTACCTTTTCGTGTGGGGACATTATGATGTATGTAAGAGCCTGATTTACACAG
AAGAAGGCAAAGTTTGGGATTACACAGCCTGCCAGCCGGAATCCACGGACATGACCAAGTATCTGAAAGT
GAAACTGGACCCTCCGGATATTACCTGTGGAGACCCTCCAGAGTCCTTCTGTGCAATGGGCAACCCTTAC
ATGTGCAATAATGAGTGTGATGCGAGTACCCCTGAACTGGCACACCCTCCTGAGCTGATGTTTGATTTTG
AAGGAAGACATCCCTCCACATTTTGGCAGTCTGCTACTTGGAAGGAGTACCCCAAACCTCTCCAGGTTAA
CATCACTCTGTCTTGGAGCAAAACCATTGAACTCACAGACAACATAGTTATTACCTTTGAATCGGGGCGT
CCAGACCAAATGATCCTAGAGAAATCTCTCGACTACGGACGAACATGGCAGCCCTATCAGTATTATGCCA
CAGACTGCCTCCATGCATTCCACATGGACCCGAAATCCGTGAAGGATTTATCTCAGCACACGGTCTTGGA
AATCATTTGCACGGAAGAGTACTCCACTGG
