>Addgene plasmid #71987 | Ntng1.d-AP-His | addgene partial sequence | sequence record 137005 | SV40pA-R 5'-GAAATTTGTGATGCTATTGC-3'
GTTCTGCTTTAATAAGATCTCTAGATTAATGGTGATGGTGATGATGACCCGGGTGCGCGGCGTCGGTGGT
GCCGGCGGGGGGCGCCAGGTCGCAGGCGGTGTAGGGCTCCAGGCAGGCGGCGAAGGCCATGACGTGCGCT
ATGAAGGTCTGCTCCTGCACGCCGTGAACCAGGTGCGCCTGCGGGCCGCGCGCGAACACCGCCACGTCCT
CGCCTGCGTGGGTCTCTTCGTCCAGGGGCACTGCTGACTGCTGCCGATACTCGGGGCTCCCGCTCTCGCT
CTCGGTAACATCCGGCCGGGCGCCGTCCTTGAGCACATAGCCTGGACCGTTTCCGTATAGGAGGACCGTG
TAGGCCTTCCTGTCCCGGGCCTTGCCAGGGGCCAGCCCGAAGATGGAGCTCCCTCGCAGGGGGTAGCCTC
CGAAGGAGAAGACGTGGGAGTGGTCGGCAGTGACGAGGCTCAGCGTGTCCTCCTCGCTGGTGAGCTGGCC
CGCCCTCTCAATGGCGTCGTCGAACATGATCGTCTCAGTCAGTGCCCGGTAAGCCCTGCTTTCATGATGA
CCATGGTCGATGCGACCACCCTCCACGAAGAGGAAGAAGCCGCGGGGGTTCCTGCTCAGCAGGCGCAGGG
CAGCCTCTGTCATCTCCATCAGGGAGGGGTCCAGTGTGGAGTCTCGGTGGATCTCGTATTTCATGTCTCC
AGGCTCAAAGAGACCCATGAGATGGGTCACAGACGGGTCCAGGGAAGCCTGCATGAGCTCAGTGCGGTTC
CACACATACCGGGCACCCTGGCGCTTCGCC
